Addgene plasmid #172004: pGL3-Promoter-hPE(-)-Luc
Purpose: Luciferase Reporter for Human PTEN Enhancer PE - Reverse Orientation
Depositing lab: Daniel Herranz. Depositing organization: Rutgers, The State University of New Jersey. Publication: A Tumor Suppressor Enhancer of PTEN in T-cell development and leukemia. Tottone L, Lancho O, Loh JW, Singh A, Kimura S, Roels J, Kuchmiy A, Strubbe S, Lawlor MA, da Silva-Diz V, Luo S, Gachet S, Garcia-Prieto CA, Hagelaar R, Esteller M, Meijerink JPP, Soulier J, Taghon T, Van Vlierberghe P, Mullighan CG, Khiabanian H, Rocha PP, Herranz D. Blood Cancer Discov. 2021 Jan;2(1):92-109. doi: 10.1158/2643-3230.BCD-20-0201. Epub 2020 Nov 24. PubMed 33458694.
Backbone
  Vector backbone: pGL3-Promoter
  Backbone manufacturer: Promega
  Backbone size w/o insert (bp): 5010
  Total vector size (bp): 9374
  Vector type: Mammalian Expression, Bacterial Expression, Luciferase
Growth in bacteria
  Bacterial resistance: Ampicillin, 100 μg/mL
  Growth temperature: 37°C
  Growth strain: DH5alpha
  Copy number: High Copy
Gene/Insert
  Gene/Insert name: Human PE sequence (hPE) (alt name: Human PTEN Enhancer sequence (hPE))
  Species: H. sapiens (human)
  Insert size (bp): 4364
  Promoter: SV40 Promoter
  Cloning method: Restriction Enzyme; 5′ cloning site KpnI (not destroyed); 3′ cloning site KpnI (not destroyed)
  Sequencing primers: 5′ agtactaacatacgctctcc
Terms and licenses: Academic/Nonprofit Terms; Industry Terms: Not Available to Industry
How to cite: pGL3-Promoter-hPE(-)-Luc was a gift from Daniel Herranz (Addgene plasmid # 172004 ; http://n2t.net/addgene:172004 ; RRID:Addgene_172004)
