[The description below was written by a language model from this plasmid's Addgene catalogue record and pLannotate feature annotations shown in this document.]
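Description:
pGL3-Promoter-hPE(-)-Luc is a firefly luciferase reporter plasmid built on the Promega pGL3-Promoter backbone and designed to test the enhancer activity of a human PTEN enhancer element (hPE) in transfected mammalian cells. It is propagated in E. coli as a high-copy plasmid through a ColE1/pUC-type origin and selected with ampicillin via the β-lactamase gene and its bla promoter. An f1 phage origin is also present, which allows single-stranded DNA production.

The reporter unit consists of the SV40 early promoter driving the luc+ version of firefly luciferase, followed by an SV40 polyadenylation signal. pGL3-Promoter carries this promoter without an SV40 enhancer, so basal expression is modest and candidate enhancer fragments can be scored by how much they raise luciferase output. The roughly 4.4 kb human hPE fragment was inserted at a KpnI site retained on both sides, and the "(-)" in the name indicates it sits in reverse orientation relative to the reporter. This design suits comparison with a forward-orientation counterpart to test orientation independence, a classical enhancer property. The insert is not annotated as such in the feature table, but it corresponds to the large unannotated region upstream of the promoter on the circular map. The short "ARG4 promoter" hit within that span is most likely a spurious match. A synthetic poly(A) signal and a transcriptional pause site from the human α2-globin gene lie upstream of the cloning region to limit read-through transcription from the backbone. The small T antigen, TcR and lacZα fragments are backbone remnants. The sequenced record is 9,367 nt, close to the listed 9,374 bp.
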