Features (pLannotate 1.2.2; 13 found; start..end, strand, type, name):
     48..244     +  promoter       SV40 promoter: SV40 early promoter
    280..1932    +  CDS            luciferase: firefly luciferase; luc+; enhanced luc+ version of the luciferase gene
   1973..2094    -  polyA_signal   SV40 poly(A) signal: SV40 polyadenylation signal
   2117..2185    -  CDS            large T antigen (fragment): large T antigen from SV40 (simian virus 40)
   2201..2333    +  CDS            TcR (fragment): tetracycline efflux protein; tet; confers resistance to tetracycline
   2513..3101    -  rep_origin     ori: high-copy-number ColE1/pMB1/pBR322/pUC origin of replication
   3272..4132    -  CDS            AmpR: β-lactamase; bla; confers resistance to ampicillin, carbenicillin, and related antibiotics
   4133..4237    -  promoter       AmpR promoter: bla
   4264..4692    +  rep_origin     f1 ori (sequence partly withheld): f1 bacteriophage origin of replication; arrow indicates direction of (+) strand synthesis
   4724..4791    -  CDS            lacZα (fragment): LacZα fragment of β-galactosidase; lacZ fragment
   4850..4898    +  polyA_signal   poly(A) signal: synthetic polyadenylation signal
   4912..5003    +  misc_feature   pause site: RNA polymerase II transcriptional pause signal from the human α2 globin gene
   6842..6858    -  promoter       ARG4 promoter (fragment): S. cerevisiae ARG4
>Addgene plasmid #172004 | pGL3-Promoter-hPE(-)-Luc | addgene full sequence | sequence record 337147 | Addgene NGS Result
GGTACCGAGCTCTTACGCGTGCTAGCCCGGGCTCGAGATCTGCGATCTGCATCTCAATTAGTCAGCAACC
ATAGTCCCGCCCCTAACTCCGCCCATCCCGCCCCTAACTCCGCCCAGTTCCGCCCATTCTCCGCCCCATC
GCTGACTAATTTTTTTTATTTATGCAGAGGCCGAGGCCGCCTCGGCCTCTGAGCTATTCCAGAAGTAGTG
AGGAGGCTTTTTTGGAGGCCTAGGCTTTTGCAAAAAGCTTGGCATTCCGGTACTGTTGGTAAAGCCACCA
TGGAAGACGCCAAAAACATAAAGAAAGGCCCGGCGCCATTCTATCCGCTGGAAGATGGAACCGCTGGAGA
GCAACTGCATAAGGCTATGAAGAGATACGCCCTGGTTCCTGGAACAATTGCTTTTACAGATGCACATATC
GAGGTGGACATCACTTACGCTGAGTACTTCGAAATGTCCGTTCGGTTGGCAGAAGCTATGAAACGATATG
GGCTGAATACAAATCACAGAATCGTCGTATGCAGTGAAAACTCTCTTCAATTCTTTATGCCGGTGTTGGG
CGCGTTATTTATCGGAGTTGCAGTTGCGCCCGCGAACGACATTTATAATGAACGTGAATTGCTCAACAGT
ATGGGCATTTCGCAGCCTACCGTGGTGTTCGTTTCCAAAAAGGGGTTGCAAAAAATTTTGAACGTGCAAA
AAAAGCTCCCAATCATCCAAAAAATTATTATCATGGATTCTAAAACGGATTACCAGGGATTTCAGTCGAT
GTACACGTTCGTCACATCTCATCTACCTCCCGGTTTTAATGAATACGATTTTGTGCCAGAGTCCTTCGAT
AGGGACAAGACAATTGCACTGATCATGAACTCCTCTGGATCTACTGGTCTGCCTAAAGGTGTCGCTCTGC
CTCATAGAACTGCCTGCGTGAGATTCTCGCATGCCAGAGATCCTATTTTTGGCAATCAAATCATTCCGGA
TACTGCGATTTTAAGTGTTGTTCCATTCCATCACGGTTTTGGAATGTTTACTACACTCGGATATTTGATA
TGTGGATTTCGAGTCGTCTTAATGTATAGATTTGAAGAAGAGCTGTTTCTGAGGAGCCTTCAGGATTACA
AGATTCAAAGTGCGCTGCTGGTGCCAACCCTATTCTCCTTCTTCGCCAAAAGCACTCTGATTGACAAATA
CGATTTATCTAATTTACACGAAATTGCTTCTGGTGGCGCTCCCCTCTCTAAGGAAGTCGGGGAAGCGGTT
GCCAAGAGGTTCCATCTGCCAGGTATCAGGCAAGGATATGGGCTCACTGAGACTACATCAGCTATTCTGA
TTACACCCGAGGGGGATGATAAACCGGGCGCGGTCGGTAAAGTTGTTCCATTTTTTGAAGCGAAGGTTGT
GGATCTGGATACCGGGAAAACGCTGGGCGTTAATCAAAGAGGCGAACTGTGTGTGAGAGGTCCTATGATT
ATGTCCGGTTATGTAAACAATCCGGAAGCGACCAACGCCTTGATTGACAAGGATGGATGGCTACATTCTG
GAGACATAGCTTACTGGGACGAAGACGAACACTTCTTCATCGTTGACCGCCTGAAGTCTCTGATTAAGTA
CAAAGGCTATCAGGTGGCTCCCGCTGAATTGGAATCCATCTTGCTCCAACACCCCAACATCTTCGACGCA
GGTGTCGCAGGTCTTCCCGACGATGACGCCGGTGAACTTCCCGCCGCCGTTGTTGTTTTGGAGCACGGAA
AGACGATGACGGAAAAAGAGATCGTGGATTACGTCGCCAGTCAAGTAACAACCGCGAAAAAGTTGCGCGG
AGGAGTTGTGTTTGTGGACGAAGTACCGAAAGGTCTTACCGGAAAACTCGACGCAAGAAAAATCAGAGAG
ATCCTCATAAAGGCCAAGAAGGGCGGAAAGATCGCCGTGTAATTCTAGAGTCGGGGCGGCCGGCCGCTTC
GAGCAGACATGATAAGATACATTGATGAGTTTGGACAAACCACAACTAGAATGCAGTGAAAAAAATGCTT
TATTTGTGAAATTTGTGATGCTATTGCTTTATTTGTAACCATTATAAGCTGCAATAAACAAGTTAACAAC
AACAATTGCATTCATTTTATGTTTCAGGTTCAGGGGGAGGTGTGGGAGGTTTTTTAAAGCAAGTAAAACC
TCTACAAATGTGGTAAAATCGATAAGGATCCGTCGACCGATGCCCTTGAGAGCCTTCAACCCAGTCAGCT
CCTTCCGGTGGGCGCGGGGCATGACTATCGTCGCCGCACTTATGACTGTCTTCTTTATCATGCAACTCGT
AGGACAGGTGCCGGCAGCGCTCTTCCGCTTCCTCGCTCACTGACTCGCTGCGCTCGGTCGTTCGGCTGCG
GCGAGCGGTATCAGCTCACTCAAAGGCGGTAATACGGTTATCCACAGAATCAGGGGATAACGCAGGAAAG
AACATGTGAGCAAAAGGCCAGCAAAAGGCCAGGAACCGTAAAAAGGCCGCGTTGCTGGCGTTTTTCCATA
GGCTCCGCCCCCCTGACGAGCATCACAAAAATCGACGCTCAAGTCAGAGGTGGCGAAACCCGACAGGACT
ATAAAGATACCAGGCGTTTCCCCCTGGAAGCTCCCTCGTGCGCTCTCCTGTTCCGACCCTGCCGCTTACC
GGATACCTGTCCGCCTTTCTCCCTTCGGGAAGCGTGGCGCTTTCTCATAGCTCACGCTGTAGGTATCTCA
GTTCGGTGTAGGTCGTTCGCTCCAAGCTGGGCTGTGTGCACGAACCCCCCGTTCAGCCCGACCGCTGCGC
CTTATCCGGTAACTATCGTCTTGAGTCCAACCCGGTAAGACACGACTTATCGCCACTGGCAGCAGCCACT
GGTAACAGGATTAGCAGAGCGAGGTATGTAGGCGGTGCTACAGAGTTCTTGAAGTGGTGGCCTAACTACG
GCTACACTAGAAGAACAGTATTTGGTATCTGCGCTCTGCTGAAGCCAGTTACCTTCGGAAAAAGAGTTGG
TAGCTCTTGATCCGGCAAACAAACCACCGCTGGTAGCGGTGGTTTTTTTGTTTGCAAGCAGCAGATTACG
CGCAGAAAAAAAGGATCTCAAGAAGATCCTTTGATCTTTTCTACGGGGTCTGACGCTCAGTGGAACGAAA
ACTCACGTTAAGGGATTTTGGTCATGAGATTATCAAAAAGGATCTTCACCTAGATCCTTTTAAATTAAAA
ATGAAGTTTTAAATCAATCTAAAGTATATATGAGTAAACTTGGTCTGACAGTTACCAATGCTTAATCAGT
GAGGCACCTATCTCAGCGATCTGTCTATTTCGTTCATCCATAGTTGCCTGACTCCCCGTCGTGTAGATAA
CTACGATACGGGAGGGCTTACCATCTGGCCCCAGTGCTGCAATGATACCGCGAGACCCACGCTCACCGGC
TCCAGATTTATCAGCAATAAACCAGCCAGCCGGAAGGGCCGAGCGCAGAAGTGGTCCTGCAACTTTATCC
GCCTCCATCCAGTCTATTAATTGTTGCCGGGAAGCTAGAGTAAGTAGTTCGCCAGTTAATAGTTTGCGCA
ACGTTGTTGCCATTGCTACAGGCATCGTGGTGTCACGCTCGTCGTTTGGTATGGCTTCATTCAGCTCCGG
TTCCCAACGATCAAGGCGAGTTACATGATCCCCCATGTTGTGCAAAAAAGCGGTTAGCTCCTTCGGTCCT
CCGATCGTTGTCAGAAGTAAGTTGGCCGCAGTGTTATCACTCATGGTTATGGCAGCACTGCATAATTCTC
TTACTGTCATGCCATCCGTAAGATGCTTTTCTGTGACTGGTGAGTACTCAACCAAGTCATTCTGAGAATA
GTGTATGCGGCGACCGAGTTGCTCTTGCCCGGCGTCAATACGGGATAATACCGCGCCACATAGCAGAACT
TTAAAAGTGCTCATCATTGGAAAACGTTCTTCGGGGCGAAAACTCTCAAGGATCTTACCGCTGTTGAGAT
CCAGTTCGATGTAACCCACTCGTGCACCCAACTGATCTTCAGCATCTTTTACTTTCACCAGCGTTTCTGG
GTGAGCAAAAACAGGAAGGCAAAATGCCGCAAAAAAGGGAATAAGGGCGACACGGAAATGTTGAATACTC
ATACTCTTCCTTTTTCAATATTATTGAAGCATTTATCAGGGTTATTGTCTCATGAGCGGATACATATTTG
AATGTATTTAGAAAAATAAACAAATAGGGGTTCCGCGCACATTTCCCCGAAAAGTGCCACCTG
[124 nt withheld, positions 4264-4387]
C
[91 nt withheld, positions 4389-4479]
A
[49 nt withheld, positions 4481-4529]
CCTTTGACGTTGGAGTCCACGTTCTTT
[37 nt withheld, positions 4557-4593]
ACCCTATCTCGGTCTATTCTTTTGATTTATAAGGGATTTTGCCGATTTCGGCCTATTGGTTAAAAAATGA
GCTGATTTAACAAAAATTTAACGCGAATTTTAACAAAATATTAACGCTTACAATTTGCCATTCGCCATTC
AGGCTGCGCAACTGTTGGGAAGGGCGATCGGTGCGGGCCTCTTCGCTATTACGCCAGCCCAAGCTACCAT
GATAAGTAAGTAATATTAAGGTACGGGAGGTACTTGGAGCGGCCGCAATAAAATATCTTTATTTTCATTA
CATCTGTGTGTTGGTTTTTTGTGTGAATCGATAGTACTAACATACGCTCTCCATCAAAACAAAACGAAAC
AAAACAAACTAGCAAAATAGGCTGTCCCCAGTGCAAGTGCAGGTGCCAGAACATTTCTCTATCGATAGGT
ACCCTGTCAAAAAAAGAAAACAACAATAACAAAAAAAAACCCAGCACAGTTCTGTTAGGAGACATACCTC
TCCTTTTCTGGCTCCAAAAGAGAATGAATGCTTTTTGAATCCTAGGAGGTAAACCAATATCGTAATTTCC
TACATGCTACAAAATAGCCATCTTTAGTAAAGCTCCAATTTCAGGGTGGATTTTAATTGTTTACTACTAA
TAAACCTTGGGAGTTAATTTATACCATCCCTCAAGTCCCAACACAAACAGATTCCCTTTTCCAGAACTCA
TGGTGGCAAGATTCCATAGAACTCCCCAGATGATGGCAGCTACTATCAGAGCTCTCAACTCTGACAGGAA
TTAACAAATAACAGGTTACAAACAGGAAACACAGTGTCTCATATCCATGGCTCCACTGATGCATGGTACT
ATGTAACATGTAGGGTATGTTAATTCCCTGATATTTATTCACTTATTCATTCGACACATAGTTATTGAGT
ATCTCCTGTGTACCACGTTGTAAGCTCTGGGGATACAGTGATGAGGGCAATTGACCTGATCCTTGTCTTA
ATGGAGTTTGATTACTAGTAGGGGGAAGTCATATAAAAAGACGATGATAAACAAGGAATCAAATAAAAAC
ATAAGTAATTTCAGTTTGAGAGGTCACAGAAAGTTAATAAAAAGGTTCTATGAGAATGAAGGGAACTCTC
ACACAGCTTGTGAGAGTAGGACTGTCTGTGTAGATAGCATGAGATAGGAGAAAGAGCTAGCCATGTGATA
ACATGGAGACAGGGACCAGCAAAATATTTAAGTCTCTTCAGCTGGAAAGACTGTGCTGTGTTCTGATAAC
AAAAAGGAGGCCTCCATAGCTAGAACAGTGAGTCCTAGGCAGAGTGAGGCAAATTAAACTGGGGCCAGAT
CCTGGGAAGGATTTTGAATTATTCTCAGGCATGTTTTAAGCAGGATGGCATAGTCCAGAGAATGGATTTC
AAGGGAAGGAGGCAAGAGCTGGGGAAGACAGGGTGCCAGAAAGTATTGAAACCAAATAGCAAGTTATTGC
AGTGGCTCAGAAGGAGAAAACAATGGTGATTATGGAGATGAACAGAGTAGCCTTATTCAAGGTGTGTTTT
AGAAGTAGAATCTACAGGACTTGCTGATAAATTAAACATGGAAAGAAAATTAAGACAAAGATGACTTACA
GGTTCTTAGCTTGAGCAACTGGGTGAATGGTTATGTTGTCGACTAAGCCTGAGGAAGGAACAGCTTTCAA
GGATAGATGGAAGGAATAATTAGGTATCCAACTTCTACGTGTTAAATGAAAGGCGACTGTGATACACCCC
AGGGAAATATATTCAGGACTGCCCTCTGAGCCCTCTAGACATAGGTTTCATTTGTACCACAACCATCTCC
CCTTCCAAATACCCACAGAGATGTTTCCTATATCTATGTTTTCAAGGTGTGTGGTCGTGAAGAACAGGGA
GCCCTTCACTCCTGTCTGCATTGCCCGCTAAACTACAGGCTGACGTGCCTTCTGATTTTCTTTTCTGCTG
TCAGAGCATTTGCTTCCCTCTGTCCTACAGGACAACTCTAAATCATTATCTCCACAACACCTGCTCCATA
TCAAAAGTGTTAGATTTTTAGCCAGAAGACATGCACTATTTTTCTTACTAGCTGGGTGACCTGGGGCATG
CCATTTAACTTCTGGGAGCCCTGCAGGTCTTTGTAAAGACAATATCAATGATTACATGTAAAAGCACTTT
GTAAACTGTAAGCAGTTACGTAAATAGGCTTGTTATTCTCATTTTTGTCTCAGTCTCCACCACTGTAACA
AATAATCTTCCTTTTTTTTTTTTTTTTTTTTTGCTCTGTTCTCCTCGCTTTTCTTCTTGCGTGCTTCTTC
TGTCTCTTGTCCTTTCTGCCACATAAATTTGCTTTCCTGAAAAAGGCTGGTTATTTGGAGACATCATCAC
CAGCCAATCAGAGCTCTCTATTCCTTCTGGCTGGAAAGCCAATCAGATGTAAGCTCCAGGTCTCTTTTCA
GTGTTGCTAGGGCTTCAGGTCTACTTCTAAAAGCTGACTTGCTTGCTTTCCGCTAGTTCATTCTCTGTCT
CTCTCTGCTCCCCACTTCTCCCACCCCCACTCTATTCCTCTCACTCCTCCCCTCTTCTGGGTTTGGAGCA
GTTCCAAATACTTAAGGCTTCCGGAAGTTTGGGTTATGGATAAGCAAGGTTTGACTGTATATTTTTTCCC
TTGAGAAATAGAGGACAGCTATTCCATGTTCAATATTGAAGCAAATGTTTTAGCAGCTTAATGTCCCTTG
GCTACATAAAATTTAGTTCTGTTTATGTGTTTTGGGTGTACAGATCACTTTTTATTCAGATGGACTAGAG
CATAAACTGGCATTGAGTTTTCTGGCAATGAAACGTCATAGCACTGGAACCTCACTGGGCTTTACAAAAA
TGCATTCAAAATATTTTAAAGTACTTCCACTTTATAACTGATGACAGAAGATGATAAATACATTGTGGTT
ATTTTGCTCCTGTTTTTTGAACTTTCAGTGCTGGGATTATTGGAGACAACTACCCTGAGATAGCAGTGAT
TTGGGAACTAATACCTAATGGCTAAGTGGGTGTCCTCAGCCCTCACATCCTGCTTATCTATGGAAACTAA
GTAACATGGGAATGATAGCTAGAAATCCACCCTTTTCAGAGGACCCAAGAGTCCATCTTTAAATGCTGTA
TGGCTGGGTATGCTGTGAGGATTCTCTTAACACAGAACAGCTCTGCCTTCCAAAACCCTAAAGACGTTTG
ATAAGGAAAAATAGCTAACAAGTTATGCCTTTCTCATAACCTTTGAAACCTACTTAAAAACTGAAACAGT
ACAAGAATTTGCAGTTTAAAATGACCAGAGAAGTGGCAGAAAGCCAGAATTCTGTCAGAGACGGCTTAGA
AAAGCTTAATGATTAACAAATGGGTCACTGCCTTCAGGCTCTGACCTTTAGAACTAACCAATTTTAGCCT
TTTGGTTATGTTCCTTCAACTCGTTTTATATCAAGGAAAAAAAAATACTCTCTAATGGCACAGTACCACC
CATCCAAAAAAAGGATTCTTAGCAGTCCAGTATTTGGTCAGTAGCTTTTCTGATAACATGGAGTTGGTCC
TAAGCACAGTATTAACAACTGTTAAATTATATTTTTTGTTAGAGTTTAAGGAAGGCCCTAAGCACGACTG
CATATCCTGCAGGTGAAATGTACGAAATTTCGGTTAACATGGTAACGGCTCTAAAAATACCTAGGCTACA
GTTTAACCACAGAGTTTCCTCCTTAACGTAAAAAAGCCACCATCACGAGCTGTTAGAAAGTGCAACAAAA
GCAATCTCTGTCGGACTTTGTGCAAGCAGGCTATTAAATCAGGCCTGGCAGTGACAATCTGCAGCCACTC
TGCATCAAAGTAATAATTAAAGTTTTGCAAGCCCAAACAGCAATGCACAAACCACCTAAGAAATATGTTA
CATTGATAAGTCCTTTTTTTCTGCCTGTAACTTCTCTTCTCCCCTACCCCCAACCACCAGGTGGACTAAG
CAGGGCGTGGCAGGGGCACCGTGACAAAGAGTCACCACACCATAACCACAGGGCCCCACCCGAAGGAAAA
CCTAGGGCAGGCTGCCACGGTTTTCCCAGCAACCTCTGCACCAGGATCCCATAGAGTATGCACAGGAGGC
TAAATCACTCACCTGGGGTTTCCCATCTGGGCTCTTTGCTTGGCAGAGACAGAGAGGGTGGGGTCAACCT
TTTCCTTGATGCTTTTGCAGTTAGCAAGTTGGAAACACATTTGACTCTTTTGAATTCTGTGCCTTGGCTA
TTCAGGAGTCTGTCATGTCTGGGCTTACTAAATTCTACCATGTCTAGGCTGCCGGGTTTAATAAATAGAA
ATACCTGACATCCAGTTAAATTGGAATTTTGAATAAACAGTGAAGAATTTAGTGAGTGTAAGTATATCCC
ATGCAATGCTTGGGATACTTACACTACATACTTATATACTTATACTACAAATAATTTCATAGTTTACCTG
AAATTCAAATTTGACTGGATGTACTTTCAGAGTCTTTTTATCCACCAACACCCAATTAACAAATTGGTTT
TTATTTGTTTGGGCTTTTTAACTTCATTTTGCTTTTATTTAGTTTTGCTTTGCCTTGCAAGCCTTGGGTC
AGTGTAGAAAGGCTAATCCAAGGAAATGAGCTAGCATTTGCTGAGCTCATTCTTAAATCAGGCTTCATCT
TAGGTACTTTTGATGCATGGTCTTTTAAAATCCTCACATCATCCTCTATAATAGCCTACTTAAAATCCAC
ATTTTATAGAGGAG
