>Addgene plasmid #172004 | pGL3-Promoter-hPE(-)-Luc | depositor partial sequence | sequence record 333609 | Human PE sequence (hPE) cloned using KpnI
GGTACCCTCCTCTATAAAATGTGGATTTTAAGTAGGCTATTATAGAGGATGATGTGAGGATTTTAAAAGA
CCATGCATCAAAAGTACCTAAGATGAAGCCTGATTTAAGAATGAGCTCAGCAAATGCTAGCTCATTTCCT
TGGATTAGCCTTTCTACACTGACCCAAGGCTTGCAAGGCAAAGCAAAACTAAATAAAAGCAAAATGAAGT
TAAAAAGCCCAAACAAATAAAAACCAATTTGTTAATTGGGTGTTGGTGGATAAAAAGACTCTGAAAGTAC
ATCCAGTCAAATTTGAATTTCAGGTAAACTATGAAATTATTTGTAGTATAAGTATATAAGTATGTAGTGT
AAGTATCCCAAGCATTGCATGGGATATACTTACACTCACTAAATTCTTCACTGTTTATTCAAAATTCCAA
TTTAACTGGATGTCAGGTATTTCTATTTATTAAACCCGGCAGCCTAGACATGGTAGAATTTAGTAAGCCC
AGACATGACAGACTCCTGAATAGCCAAGGCACAGAATTCAAAAGAGTCAAATGTGTTTCCAACTTGCTAA
CTGCAAAAGCATCAAGGAAAAGGTTGACCCCACCCTCTCTGTCTCTGCCAAGCAAAGAGCCCAGATGGGA
AACCCCAGGTGAGTGATTTAGCCTCCTGTGCATACTCTATGGGATCCTGGTGCAGAGGTTGCTGGGAAAA
CCGTGGCAGCCTGCCCTAGGTTTTCCTTCGGGTGGGGCCCTGTGGTTATGGTGTGGTGACTCTTTGTCAC
GGTGCCCCTGCCACGCCCTGCTTAGTCCACCTGGTGGTTGGGGGTAGGGGAGAAGAGAAGTTACAGGCAG
AAAAAAAGGACTTATCAATGTAACATATTTCTTAGGTGGTTTGTGCATTGCTGTTTGGGCTTGCAAAACT
TTAATTATTACTTTGATGCAGAGTGGCTGCAGATTGTCACTGCCAGGCCTGATTTAATAGCCTGCTTGCA
CAAAGTCCGACAGAGATTGCTTTTGTTGCACTTTCTAACAGCTCGTGATGGTGGCTTTTTTACGTTAAGG
AGGAAACTCTGTGGTTAAACTGTAGCCTAGGTATTTTTAGAGCCGTTACCATGTTAACCGAAATTTCGTA
CATTTCACCTGCAGGATATGCAGTCGTGCTTAGGGCCTTCCTTAAACTCTAACAAAAAATATAATTTAAC
AGTTGTTAATACTGTGCTTAGGACCAACTCCATGTTATCAGAAAAGCTACTGACCAAATACTGGACTGCT
AAGAATCCTTTTTTTGGATGGGTGGTACTGTGCCATTAGAGAGTATTTTTTTTTCCTTGATATAAAACGA
GTTGAAGGAACATAACCAAAAGGCTAAAATTGGTTAGTTCTAAAGGTCAGAGCCTGAAGGCAGTGACCCA
TTTGTTAATCATTAAGCTTTTCTAAGCCGTCTCTGACAGAATTCTGGCTTTCTGCCACTTCTCTGGTCAT
TTTAAACTGCAAATTCTTGTACTGTTTCAGTTTTTAAGTAGGTTTCAAAGGTTATGAGAAAGGCATAACT
TGTTAGCTATTTTTCCTTATCAAACGTCTTTAGGGTTTTGGAAGGCAGAGCTGTTCTGTGTTAAGAGAAT
CCTCACAGCATACCCAGCCATACAGCATTTAAAGATGGACTCTTGGGTCCTCTGAAAAGGGTGGATTTCT
AGCTATCATTCCCATGTTACTTAGTTTCCATAGATAAGCAGGATGTGAGGGCTGAGGACACCCACTTAGC
CATTAGGTATTAGTTCCCAAATCACTGCTATCTCAGGGTAGTTGTCTCCAATAATCCCAGCACTGAAAGT
TCAAAAAACAGGAGCAAAATAACCACAATGTATTTATCATCTTCTGTCATCAGTTATAAAGTGGAAGTAC
TTTAAAATATTTTGAATGCATTTTTGTAAAGCCCAGTGAGGTTCCAGTGCTATGACGTTTCATTGCCAGA
AAACTCAATGCCAGTTTATGCTCTAGTCCATCTGAATAAAAAGTGATCTGTACACCCAAAACACATAAAC
AGAACTAAATTTTATGTAGCCAAGGGACATTAAGCTGCTAAAACATTTGCTTCAATATTGAACATGGAAT
AGCTGTCCTCTATTTCTCAAGGGAAAAAATATACAGTCAAACCTTGCTTATCCATAACCCAAACTTCCGG
AAGCCTTAAGTATTTGGAACTGCTCCAAACCCAGAAGAGGGGAGGAGTGAGAGGAATAGAGTGGGGGTGG
GAGAAGTGGGGAGCAGAGAGAGACAGAGAATGAACTAGCGGAAAGCAAGCAAGTCAGCTTTTAGAAGTAG
ACCTGAAGCCCTAGCAACACTGAAAAGAGACCTGGAGCTTACATCTGATTGGCTTTCCAGCCAGAAGGAA
TAGAGAGCTCTGATTGGCTGGTGATGATGTCTCCAAATAACCAGCCTTTTTCAGGAAAGCAAATTTATGT
GGCAGAAAGGACAAGAGACAGAAGAAGCACGCAAGAAGAAAAGCGAGGAGAACAGAGCAAAAAAAAAAAA
AAAAAAAAAAGGAAGATTATTTGTTACAGTGGTGGAGACTGAGACAAAAATGAGAATAACAAGCCTATTT
ACGTAACTGCTTACAGTTTACAAAGTGCTTTTACATGTAATCATTGATATTGTCTTTACAAAGACCTGCA
GGGCTCCCAGAAGTTAAATGGCATGCCCCAGGTCACCCAGCTAGTAAGAAAAATAGTGCATGTCTTCTGG
CTAAAAATCTAACACTTTTGATATGGAGCAGGTGTTGTGGAGATAATGATTTAGAGTTGTCCTGTAGGAC
AGAGGGAAGCAAATGCTCTGACAGCAGAAAAGAAAATCAGAAGGCACGTCAGCCTGTAGTTTAGCGGGCA
ATGCAGACAGGAGTGAAGGGCTCCCTGTTCTTCACGACCACACACCTTGAAAACATAGATATAGGAAACA
TCTCTGTGGGTATTTGGAAGGGGAGATGGTTGTGGTACAAATGAAACCTATGTCTAGAGGGCTCAGAGGG
CAGTCCTGAATATATTTCCCTGGGGTGTATCACAGTCGCCTTTCATTTAACACGTAGAAGTTGGATACCT
AATTATTCCTTCCATCTATCCTTGAAAGCTGTTCCTTCCTCAGGCTTAGTCGACAACATAACCATTCACC
CAGTTGCTCAAGCTAAGAACCTGTAAGTCATCTTTGTCTTAATTTTCTTTCCATGTTTAATTTATCAGCA
AGTCCTGTAGATTCTACTTCTAAAACACACCTTGAATAAGGCTACTCTGTTCATCTCCATAATCACCATT
GTTTTCTCCTTCTGAGCCACTGCAATAACTTGCTATTTGGTTTCAATACTTTCTGGCACCCTGTCTTCCC
CAGCTCTTGCCTCCTTCCCTTGAAATCCATTCTCTGGACTATGCCATCCTGCTTAAAACATGCCTGAGAA
TAATTCAAAATCCTTCCCAGGATCTGGCCCCAGTTTAATTTGCCTCACTCTGCCTAGGACTCACTGTTCT
AGCTATGGAGGCCTCCTTTTTGTTATCAGAACACAGCACAGTCTTTCCAGCTGAAGAGACTTAAATATTT
TGCTGGTCCCTGTCTCCATGTTATCACATGGCTAGCTCTTTCTCCTATCTCATGCTATCTACACAGACAG
TCCTACTCTCACAAGCTGTGTGAGAGTTCCCTTCATTCTCATAGAACCTTTTTATTAACTTTCTGTGACC
TCTCAAACTGAAATTACTTATGTTTTTATTTGATTCCTTGTTTATCATCGTCTTTTTATATGACTTCCCC
CTACTAGTAATCAAACTCCATTAAGACAAGGATCAGGTCAATTGCCCTCATCACTGTATCCCCAGAGCTT
ACAACGTGGTACACAGGAGATACTCAATAACTATGTGTCGAATGAATAAGTGAATAAATATCAGGGAATT
AACATACCCTACATGTTACATAGTACCATGCATCAGTGGAGCCATGGATATGAGACACTGTGTTTCCTGT
TTGTAACCTGTTATTTGTTAATTCCTGTCAGAGTTGAGAGCTCTGATAGTAGCTGCCATCATCTGGGGAG
TTCTATGGAATCTTGCCACCATGAGTTCTGGAAAAGGGAATCTGTTTGTGTTGGGACTTGAGGGATGGTA
TAAATTAACTCCCAAGGTTTATTAGTAGTAAACAATTAAAATCCACCCTGAAATTGGAGCTTTACTAAAG
ATGGCTATTTTGTAGCATGTAGGAAATTACGATATTGGTTTACCTCCTAGGATTCAAAAAGCATTCATTC
TCTTTTGGAGCCAGAAAAGGAGAGGTATGTCTCCTAACAGAACTGTGCTGGGTTTTTTTTTGTTATTGTT
GTTTTCTTTTTTTGACAGGGTACC
